>Addgene plasmid #134793 | pED1a89 | depositor full sequence | sequence record 259780 | pED1a89 sequence 5455 bps
GCAGGAACACTGCCAGCGCATCAACAATATTTTCACCTGAATCAGGATATTCTTCTAATACCTGGAATGC
TGTTTTCCCGGGGATCGCAGTGGTGAGTAACCATGCATCATCAGGAGTACGGATAAAATGCTTGATGGTC
GGAAGAGGCATAAATTCCGTCAGCCAGTTTAGTCTGACCATCTCATCTGTAACATCATTGGCAACGCTAC
CTTTGCCATGTTTCAGAAACAACTCTGGCGCATCGGGCTTCCCATACAATCGATAGATTGTCGCACCTGA
TTGCCCGACATTATCGCGAGCCCATTTATACCCATATAAATCAGCATCCATGTTGGAATTTAATCGCGGC
CTCGAGCAAGACGTTTCCCGTTGAATATGGCTCATAACACCCCTTGTATTACTGTTTATGTAAGCAGACA
GTTTTATTGTTCATGATGATATATTTTTATCTTGTGCAATGTAACATCAGAGATTTTGAAGGCCAAATAG
GCCGTTCAGATCCTTCCGTATTTAGCCAGTATGTTCTCTAGTGTGGTTCGTTGTTTTTGCGTGAGCCATG
AGAACGAACCATTGAGATCATGCTTACTTTGCATGTCACTCAAAAATTTTGCCTCAAAACTGGTGAGCTG
AATTTTTGCAGTTAAAGCATCGTGTAGTGTTTTTCTTAGTCCGTTACGTAGGTAGGAATCTGATGTAATG
GTTGTTGGTATTTTGTCACCATTCATTTTTATCTGGTTGTTCTCAAGTTCGGTTACGAGATCCATTTGTC
TATCTAGTTCAACTTGGAAAATCAACGTATCAGTCGGGCGGCCTCGCTTATCAACCACCAATTTCATATT
GCTGTAAGTGTTTAAATCTTTACTTATTGGTTTCAAAACCCATTGGTTAAGCCTTTTAAACTCATGGTAG
TTATTTTCAAGCATTAACATGAACTTAAATTCATCAAGGCTAATCTCTATATTTGCCTTGTGAGTTTTCT
TTTGTGTTAGTTCTTTTAATAACCACTCATAAATCCTCATAGAGTATTTGTTTTCAAAAGACTTAACATG
TTCCAGATTATATTTTATGAATTTTTTTAACTGGAAAAGATAAGGCAATATCTCTTCACTAAAAACTAAT
TCTAATTTTTCGCTTGAGAACTTGGCATAGTTTGTCCACTGGAAAATCCGAAAGCCTTTAACCAAAGGAT
TCCTGATTTCCACAGTTCTCGTCATCAGCTCTCTGGTTGCTTTAGCTAATACACCATAAGCATTTTCCCT
ACTGATGTTCATCATCTGAGCGTATTGGTTATAAGTGAACGATACCGTCCGTTCTTTCCTTGTAGGGTTT
TCAATCGTGGGGTTGAGTAGTGCCACACAGCATAAAATTAGCTTGGTTTCATGCTCCGTTAAGTCATAGC
GACTAATCGCTAGTTCATTTGCTTTGAAAACAACTAATTCAGACATACATCTCAATTGGTCTAGGTGATT
TTAATCACTATACCAATTGAGATGGGCTAGTCAATGATAATTACTAGTCCTTTTCCTTTGAGTTGTGGGT
ATCTGTAAATTCTGCTAGACCTTTGCTGGAAAACTTGTAAATTCTGCTAGACCCTCTGTAAATTCCGCTA
GACCTTTGTGTGTTTTTTTTGTTTATATTCAAGTGGTTATAATTTATAGAATAAAGAAAGAATAAAAAAA
GATAAAAAGAATAGATCCCAGCCCTGTGTATAACTCACTACTTTAGTCAGTTCCGCAGTATTACAAAAGG
ATGTCGCAAACGCTGTTTGCTCCTCTACAAAACAGACCTTAAAACCCTAAAGGCTTAAGTAGCACCCTCG
CAAGCTCGGGCAAATCGCTGAATATTCCTTTTGTCTCCGACCATCAGGCACCTGAGTCGCTGTCTTTTTC
GTGACATTCAGTTCGCTGCGCTCACGGCTCTGGCAGTGAATGGGGGTAAATGGCACTACAGGCGCCTTTT
ATGGATTCATGCAAGGAAACTACCCATAATACAAGAAAAGCCCGTCACGGGCTTCTCAGGGCGTTTTATG
GCGGGTCTGCTATGTGGTGCTATCTGACTTTTTGCTGTTCAGCAGTTCCTGCCCTCTGATTTTCCAGTCT
GACCACTTCGGATTATCCCGTGACAGGTCATTCAGACTGGCTAATGCACCCAGTAAGGCAGCGGTATCAT
CAACAGGCTTACCCGTCTTACTGTCAAGAGGACATCCGGTGGCTGTTTTGGCGGATGAGAGAAGATTTTC
AGCCTGATACAGATTAAATCAGAACGCAGAAGCGGTCTGATAAAACAGAATTTGCCTGGCGGCAGTAGCG
CGGTGGTCCCACCTGACCCCATGCCGAACTCAGAAGTGAAACGCCGTAGCGCCGATGGTAGTGTGGGGTC
TCCCCATGCGAGAGTAGGGAACTGCCAGGCATCAAATAAAACGAAAGGCTCAGTCGAAAGACTGGGCCTT
TCGTTTTATCTGTTGTTTGTCGGTGAACGCTCTCCTGAGTAGGACAAATCCGCCGGGAGCGGATTTGAAC
GTTGCGAAGCAACGGCCCGGAGGGTGGCGGGCAGGACGCCCGCCATAAACTGCCAGGCATCAAATTAAGC
AGAAGGCCATCCTGACGGATGGCCTTTTTGCGTTTCTACAAACTCGCTGAGGATTCTAGAGCACAGCTAA
CACCACGTCGTCCCTATCTGCTGCCCTAGGTCTATGAGTGGTTGCTGGATAACTTTACGGGCATGCATAA
GGCTCGTATAATATATTCAGGGAGACCACAACGGTTTCCCTCTACAAATAATTTTGTTTAACTTTATATC
TGTTATTTTTTAAGGAGGAAAAAAAAATGAAATTTGGAAACTTTTTGCTTACATACCAACCTCCCCAATT
TTCCCAAACAGAGGTAATGAAACGTTTGGTTAAATTAGGTCGCATCTCTGAGGAGTGTGGTTTTGATACC
GTATGGTTACTGGAGCATCATTTCACGGAGTTTGGTTTGCTTGGTAACCCTTATGTCGCTGCTGCATATT
TACTTGGCGCGACTAAAAAATTGAATGTAGGAACTGCCGCTATTGTTCTTCCCACAGCCCATCCAGTACG
CCAACTTGAAGATGTGAATTTATTGGATCAAATGTCAAAAGGACGATTTCGGTTTGGTATTTGCCGAGGG
CTTTACAACAAGGACTTTCGCGTATTCGGAACAGATATGAATAACAGTCGCGCCTTAGCGGAATGCTGGT
ACGGGCTGATAAAGAATGGCATGACAGAGGGATATATGGAAGCTGATAATGAACATATCAAGTTCCATAA
GGTAAAAGTAAACCCCGCGGCGTATAGCAGAGGTGGCGCACCGGTTTATGTGGTGGCTGAATCAGCTTCG
ACGACTGAGTGGGCTGCTCAATTTGGCCTACCGATGATATTAAGTTGGATTATAAATACTAACGAAAAGA
AAGCACAACTTGAGCTTTATAATGAAGTGGCTCAAGAATATGGGCACGATATTCATAATATCGACCATTG
CTTATCATATATAACATCTGTAGATCATGACTCAATTAAAGCGAAAGAGATTTGCCGGAAATTTCTGGGG
CATTGGTATGATTCTTATGTGAATGCTACGACTATTTTTGATGATTCAGACCAAACAAGAGGTTATGATT
TCAATAAAGGGCAGTGGCGTGACTTTGTATTAAAAGGACATAAAGATACTAATCGCCGTATTGATTACAG
TTACGAAATCAATCCCGTGGGAACGCCGCAGGAATGTATTGACATAATTCAAAAAGACATTGATGCTACA
GGAATATCAAATATTTGTTGTGGATTTGAAGCTAATGGAACAGTAGACGAAATTATTGCTTCCATGAAGC
TCTTCCAGTCTGATGTCATGCCATTTCTTAAAGAAAAACAACGTCGGCCTATTATATTATGGCGGTGGCG
GTAGCGGCGGTGGCGGTAGCGGCGGTGGCGGTAGCGGCGGTGGCGGTAGCAAATTTGGATTGTTCTTCCT
TAACTTCATCAATTCAACAACTGTTCAAGAACAGAGTATAGTTCGCATGCAGGAAATAACGGAGTATGTT
GATAAGTTGAATTTTGAACAGATTTTAGTGTATGAAAATCATTTTTCAGATAATGGTGTTGTCGGCGCTC
CTCTGACTGTTTCTGGTTTTCTGCTCGGTTTAACAGAGAAAATTAAAATTGGTTCATTAAATCACATCAT
TACAACTCATCATCCTGTCCGCATAGCGGAGGAAGCTTGCTTATTGGATCAGTTAAGTGAAGGGAGATTT
ATTTTAGGGTTTAGTGATTGCGAAAAAAAAGATGAAATGCATTTTTTTAATCGCCCGGTTGAATATCAAC
AGCAACTATTTGAAGAGTGTTATGAAATCATTAACGATGCTTTAACAACAGGCTATTGTAATCCAGATAA
CGATTTTTATAGCTTCCCTAAAATATCTGTAAATCCCCATGCTTATACGCCAGGCGGACCTCGGAAATAT
GTAACAGCAACCAGTCATCATATTGTTGAGTGGGCGGCCAAAAAAGGTATTCCTCTCATCTTTAAGTGGG
ATGATTCTAATGATGTTAGATATGAATATGCTGAAAGATATAAAGCCGTTGCGGATAAATATGACGTTGA
CCTATCAGAGATAGACCATCAGTTAATGATATTAGTTAACTATAACGAAGATAGTAATAAAGCTAAACAA
GAGACGCGTGCATTTATTAGTGATTATGTTCTTGAAATGCACCCTAATGAAAATTTCGAAAATAAACTTG
AAGAAATAATTGCAGAAAACGCTGTCGGAAATTATACGGAGTGTATAACTGCGGCTAAGTTGGCAATTGA
AAAGTGTGGTGCGAAAAGTGTATTGCTGTCCTTTGAACCAATGAATGATTTGATGAGCCAAAAAAATGTA
ATCAATATTGTTGATGATAATATTAAGAAGTACCACACGGAATATACCTAAACTTAATTAACGGCACTCC
TCAGCCAAGTCAAAAGCCTCCGACCGGAGGCTTTTGACTACATGCCCATGGCGTTTAGAAAAACTCATCG
AGCATCAAATGAAACTGCAATTTATTCATATCAGGATTATCAATACCATATTTTTGAAAAAGCCGTTTCT
GTAATGAAGGAGAAAACTCACCGAGGCAGTTCCATAGGATGGCAAGATCCTGGTATCGGTCTGCGATTCC
GACTCGTCCAACATCAATACAACCTATTAATTTCCCCTCGTCAAAAATAAGGTTATCAAGTGAGAAATCA
CCATGAGTGACGACTGAATCCGGTGAGAATGGCAAAAGCTTATGCATTTCTTTCCAGACTTGTTCAACAG
GCCAGCCATTACGCTCGTCATCAAAATCACTCGCATCAACCAAACCGTTATTCATTCGTGATTGCGCCTG
AGCGAGACGAAATACGCGATCGCTGTTAAAAGGACAATTACAAACAGGAATCGAATGCAACCGGC
Features (pLannotate 1.2.2; 9 found; start..end, strand, type, name):
    496..1446    -  CDS            Rep101: RepA protein needed for replication with the pSC101 origin; rep101
   1494..1716    -  rep_origin     pSC101 ori: low-copy replication origin that requires the Rep101 protein
   2294..2409    +  ncRNA          5S rRNA: Accession: RF00001 - 5S ribosomal RNA
   2413..2499    +  terminator     rrnB T1 terminator: Escherichia coli rrnB; transcription terminator T1 from the E. coli rrnB gene
   2591..2618    +  terminator     rrnB T2 terminator: transcription terminator T2 from the E. coli rrnB gene
   2827..3894    +  CDS            LuxA: LuxA luciferase subunit; luxA; from the Photorhabdus luminescens bioluminescence operon
   3971..4951    +  CDS            LuxB: LuxB luciferase subunit; luxB; from the Photorhabdus luminescens bioluminescence operon
   4978..5009    +  terminator     tonB terminator: bidirectional E. coli tonB-P14 transcription terminator
   5025..385     -  CDS            KanR (across the origin): aminoglycoside phosphotransferase; aph(3')-Ia; confers resistance to kanamycin in bacteria or G418 (Geneticin®) in eukaryotes
