>Addgene plasmid #134793 | pED1a89 | addgene full sequence | sequence record 269559 | Addgene NGS Result
AGTCAAAAGCCTCCGACCGGAGGCTTTTGACTACATGCCCATGGCGTTTAGAAAAACTCATCGAGCATCA
AATGAAACTGCAATTTATTCATATCAGGATTATCAATACCATATTTTTGAAAAAGCCGTTTCTGTAATGA
AGGAGAAAACTCACCGAGGCAGTTCCATAGAATGGCAAGATCCTGGTATCGGTCTGCGATTCCGACTCGT
CCAACATCAATACAACCTATTAATTTCCCCTCGTCAAAAATAAGGTTATCAAGTGAGAAATCACCATGAG
TGACGACTGAATCCGGTGAGAATGGCAAAAGCTTATGCATTTCTTTCCAGACTTGTTCAACAGGCCAGCC
ATTACGCTCGTCATCAAAATCACTCGCATCAACCAAACCGTTATTCATTCGTGATTGCGCCTGAGCGAGA
CGAAATACGCGATCGCTGTTAAAAGGACAATTACAAACAGGAATCGAATGCAACCGGCGCAGGAACACTG
CCAGCGCATCAACAATATTTTCACCTGAATCAGGATATTCTTCTAATACCTGGAATGCTGTTTTCCCGGG
GATCGCAGTGGTGAGTAACCATGCATCATCAGGAGTACGGATAAAATGCTTGATGGTCGGAAGAGGCATA
AATTCCGTCAGCCAGTTTAGTCTGACCATCTCATCTGTAACATCATTGGCAACGCTACCTTTGCCATGTT
TCAGAAACAACTCTGGCGCATCGGGCTTCCCATACAATCGATAGATTGTCGCACCTGATTGCCCGACATT
ATCGCGAGCCCATTTATACCCATATAAATCAGCATCCATGTTGGAATTTAATCGCGGCCTCGAGCAAGAC
GTTTCCCGTTGAATATGGCTCATAACACCCCTTGTATTACTGTTTATGTAAGCAGACAGTTTTATTGTTC
ATGATGATATATTTTTATCTTGTGCAATGTAACATCAGAGATTTTGAAGGCCAAATAGGCCGTTCAGATC
CTTCCGTATTTAGCCAGTATGTTCTCTAGTGTGGTTCGTTGTTTTTGCGTGAGCCATGAGAACGAACCAT
TGAGATCATGCTTACTTTGCATGTCACTCAAAAATTTTGCCTCAAAACTGGTGAGCTGAATTTTTGCAGT
TAAAGCATCGTGTAGTGTTTTTCTTAGTCCGTTACGTAGGTAGGAATCTGATGTAATGGTTGTTGGTATT
TTGTCACCATTCATTTTTATCTGGTTGTTCTCAAGTTCGGTTACGAGATCCATTTGTCTATCTAGTTCAA
CTTGGAAAATCAACGTATCAGTCGGGCGGCCTCGCTTATCAACCACCAATTTCATATTGCTGTAAGTGTT
TAAATCTTTACTTATTGGTTTCAAAACCCATTGGTTAAGCCTTTTAAACTCATGGTAGTTATTTTCAAGC
ATTAACATGAACTTAAATTCATCAAGGCTAATCTCTATATTTGCCTTGTGAGTTTTCTTTTGTGTTAGTT
CTTTTAATAACCACTCATAAATCCTCATAGAGTATTTGTTTTCAAAAGACTTAACATGTTCCAGATTATA
TTTTATGAATTTTTTTAACTGGAAAAGATAAGGCAATATCTCTTCACTAAAAACTAATTCTAATTTTTCG
CTTGAGAACTTGGCATAGTTTGTCCACTGGAAAATCCGAAAGCCTTTAACCAAAGGATTCCTGATTTCCA
CAGTTCTCGTCATCAGCTCTCTGGTTGCTTTAGCTAATACACCATAAGCATTTTCCCTACTGATGTTCAT
CATCTGAGCGTATTGGTTATAAGTGAACGATACCGTCCGTTCTTTCCTTGTAGGGTTTTCAATCGTGGGG
TTGAGTAGTGCCACACAGCATAAAATTAGCTTGGTTTCATGCTCCGTTAAGTCATAGCGACTAATCGCTA
GTTCATTTGCTTTGAAAACAACTAATTCAGACATACATCTCAATTGGTCTAGGTGATTTTAATCACTATA
CCAATTGAGATGGGCTAGTCAATGATAATTACTAGTCCTTTTCCTTTGAGTTGTGGGTATCTGTAAATTC
TGCTAGACCTTTGCTGGAAAACTTGTAAATTCTGCTAGACCCTCTGTAAATTCCGCTAGACCTTTGTGTG
TTTTTTTTGTTTATATTCAAGTGGTTATAATTTATAGAATAAAGAAAGAATAAAAAAAGATAAAAAGAAT
AGATCCCAGCCCTGTGTATAACTCACTACTTTAGTCAGTTCCGCAGTATTACAAAAGGATGTCGCAAACG
CTGTTTGCTCCTCTACAAAACAGACCTTAAAACCCTAAAGGCTTAAGTAGCACCCTCGCAAGCTCGGGCA
AATCGCTGAATATTCCTTTTGTCTCCGACCATCAGGCACCTGAGTCGCTGTCTTTTTCGTGACATTCAGT
TCGCTGCGCTCACGGCTCTGGCAGTGAATGGGGGTAAATGGCACTACAGGCGCCTTTTATGGATTCATGC
AAGGAAACTACCCATAATACAAGAAAAGCCCGTCACGGGCTTCTCAGGGCGTTTTATGGCGGGTCTGCTA
TGTGGTGCTATCTGACTTTTTGCTGTTCAGCAGTTCCTGCCCTCTGATTTTCCAGTCTGACCACTTCGGA
TTATCCCGTGACAGGTCATTCAGACTGGCTAATGCACCCAGTAAGGCAGCGGTATCATCAACAGGCTTAC
CCGTCTTACTGTCAAGAGGACATCCGGTGGCTGTTTTGGCGGATGAGAGAAGATTTTCAGCCTGATACAG
ATTAAATCAGAACGCAGAAGCGGTCTGATAAAACAGAATTTGCCTGGCGGCAGTAGCGCGGTGGTCCCAC
CTGACCCCATGCCGAACTCAGAAGTGAAACGCCGTAGCGCCGATGGTAGTGTGGGGTCTCCCCATGCGAG
AGTAGGGAACTGCCAGGCATCAAATAAAACGAAAGGCTCAGTCGAAAGACTGGGCCTTTCGTTTTATCTG
TTGTTTGTCGGTGAACGCTCTCCTGAGTAGGACAAATCCGCCGGGAGCGGATTTGAACGTTGCGAAGCAA
CGGCCCGGAGGGTGGCGGGCAGGACGCCCGCCATAAACTGCCAGGCATCAAATTAAGCAGAAGGCCATCC
TGACGGATGGCCTTTTTGCGTTTCTACAAACTCGCTGAGGATTCTAGAGCACAGCTAACACCACGTCGTC
CCTATCTGCTGCCCTAGGTCTATGAGTGGTTGCTGGATAACTTTACGGGCATGCATAAGGCTCGTATAAT
ATATTCAGGGAGACCACAACGGTTTCCCTCTACAAATAATTTTGTTTAACTTTATATCTGTTATTTTTTA
AGGAGGAAAAAAAAATGAAATTTGGAAACTTTTTGCTTACATACCAACCTCCCCAATTTTCCCAAACAGA
GGTAATGAAACGTTTGGTTAAATTAGGTCGCATCTCTGAGGAGTGTGGTTTTGATACCGTATGGTTACTG
GAGCATCATTTCACGGAGTTTGGTTTGCTTGGTAACCCTTATGTCGCTGCTGCATATTTACTTGGCGCGA
CTAAAAAATTGAATGTAGGAACTGCCGCTATTGTTCTTCCCACAGCCCATCCAGTACGCCAACTTGAAGA
TGTGAATTTATTGGATCAAATGTCAAAAGGACGATTTCGGTTTGGTATTTGCCGAGGGCTTTACAACAAG
GACTTTCGCGTATTCGGAACAGATATGAATAACAGTCGCGCCTTAGCGGAATGCTGGTACGGGCTGATAA
AGAATGGCATGACAGAGGGATATATGGAAGCTGATAATGAACATATCAAGTTCCATAAGGTAAAAGTAAA
CCCCGCGGCGTATAGCAGAGGTGGCGCACCGGTTTATGTGGTGGCTGAATCAGCTTCGACGACTGAGTGG
GCTGCTCAATTTGGCCTACCGATGATATTAAGTTGGATTATAAATACTAACGAAAAGAAAGCACAACTTG
AGCTTTATAATGAAGTGGCTCAAGAATATGGGCACGATATTCATAATATCGACCATTGCTTATCATATAT
AACATCTGTAGATCATGACTCAATTAAAGCGAAAGAGATTTGCCGGAAATTTCTGGGGCATTGGTATGAT
TCTTATGTGAATGCTACGACTATTTTTGATGATTCAGACCAAACAAGAGGTTATGATTTCAATAAAGGGC
AGTGGCGTGACTTTGTATTAAAAGGACATAAAGATACTAATCGCCGTATTGATTACAGTTACGAAATCAA
TCCCGTGGGAACGCCGCAGGAATGTATTGACATAATTCAAAAAGACATTGATGCTACAGGAATATCAAAT
ATTTGTTGTGGATTTGAAGCTAATGGAACAGTAGACGAAATTATTGCTTCCATGAAGCTCTTCCAGTCTG
ATGTCATGCCATTTCTTAAAGAAAAACAACGTCGGCCTATTATATTATGGCGGTGGCGGTAGCGGCGGTG
GCGGTAGCGGCGGTGGCGGTAGCGGCGGTGGCGGTAGCAAATTTGGATTGTTCTTCCTTAACTTCATCAA
TTCAACAACTGTTCAAGAACAGAGTATAGTTCGCATGCAGGAAATAACGGAGTATGTTGATAAGTTGAAT
TTTGAACAGATTTTAGTGTATGAAAATCATTTTTCAGATAATGGTGTTGTCGGCGCTCCTCTGACTGTTT
CTGGTTTTCTGCTCGGTTTAACAGAGAAAATTAAAATTGGTTCATTAAATCACATCATTACAACTCATCA
TCCTGTCCGCATAGCGGAGGAAGCTTGCTTATTGGATCAGTTAAGTGAAGGGAGATTTATTTTAGGGTTT
AGTGATTGCGAAAAAAAAGATGAAATGCATTTTTTTAATCGCCCGGTTGAATATCAACAGCAACTATTTG
AAGAGTGTTATGAAATCATTAACGATGCTTTAACAACAGGCTATTGTAATCCAGATAACGATTTTTATAG
CTTCCCTAAAATATCTGTAAATCCCCATGCTTATACGCCAGGCGGACCTCGGAAATATGTAACAGCAACC
AGTCATCATATTGTTGAGTGGGCGGCCAAAAAAGGTATTCCTCTCATCTTTAAGTGGGATGATTCTAATG
ATGTTAGATATGAATATGCTGAAAGATATAAAGCCGTTGCGGATAAATATGACGTTGACCTATCAGAGAT
AGACCATCAGTTAATGATATTAGTTAACTATAACGAAGATAGTAATAAAGCTAAACAAGAGACGCGTGCA
TTTATTAGTGATTATGTTCTTGAAATGCACCCTAATGAAAATTTCGAAAATAAACTTGAAGAAATAATTG
CAGAAAACGCTGTCGGAAATTATACGGAGTGTATAACTGCGGCTAAGTTGGCAATTGAAAAGTGTGGTGC
GAAAAGTGTATTGCTGTCCTTTGAACCAATGAATGATTTGATGAGCCAAAAAAATGTAATCAATATTGTT
GATGATAATATTAAGAAGTACCACACGGAATATACCTAAACTTAATTAACGGCACTCCTCAGCCA
Features (pLannotate 1.2.2; 9 found; start..end, strand, type, name):
      1..32      +  terminator     tonB terminator: bidirectional E. coli tonB-P14 transcription terminator
     48..863     -  CDS            KanR: aminoglycoside phosphotransferase; aph(3')-Ia; confers resistance to kanamycin in bacteria or G418 (Geneticin®) in eukaryotes
    974..1924    -  CDS            Rep101: RepA protein needed for replication with the pSC101 origin; rep101
   1972..2194    -  rep_origin     pSC101 ori: low-copy replication origin that requires the Rep101 protein
   2772..2887    +  ncRNA          5S rRNA: Accession: RF00001 - 5S ribosomal RNA
   2891..2977    +  terminator     rrnB T1 terminator: Escherichia coli rrnB; transcription terminator T1 from the E. coli rrnB gene
   3069..3096    +  terminator     rrnB T2 terminator: transcription terminator T2 from the E. coli rrnB gene
   3305..4372    +  CDS            LuxA: LuxA luciferase subunit; luxA; from the Photorhabdus luminescens bioluminescence operon
   4449..5429    +  CDS            LuxB: LuxB luciferase subunit; luxB; from the Photorhabdus luminescens bioluminescence operon
