[The description below was written by a language model from this plasmid's Addgene catalogue record and pLannotate feature annotations shown in this document.]
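Description:
pED1a89 is a 5,455 bp bacterial expression plasmid that serves as a luciferase reporter for decoding of the quadruplet codon CGGC in E. coli. It is built on a kanamycin-selectable pSC101 backbone carrying the aph(3')-Ia resistance gene, the pSC101 origin and its cognate Rep101 (RepA) initiator protein. Although pSC101 is normally a low-copy replicon, the record notes a RepA-E93R mutation that raises copy number to roughly 270 per cell, so the plasmid is catalogued as high copy.

The payload is a roughly 2.1 kb luxAB cassette encoding the LuxA and LuxB subunits of the Photorhabdus luminescens bacterial luciferase, annotated as two consecutive open reading frames on the same strand. The insert name and mutation field indicate that the four-base codon CGGC sits at position 357, although the record does not spell out which subunit the numbering refers to. A quadruplet at that site would presumably shift the reading frame under ordinary triplet decoding, so that active luciferase, and therefore light output, is expected only when a suppressor tRNA reads all four bases as one codon. A 5S rRNA fragment with the rrnB T1 and T2 terminators lies upstream of luxA, insulating the cassette from read-through, and a bidirectional tonB terminator follows luxB. The promoter driving luxAB is not annotated or stated. The two feature tables describe the same features in the same order, differing only in the start coordinate.

The depositor notes that luxCDE, which make the luciferase substrate, are absent and must be supplied by the host strain or another plasmid. The construct comes from work on directed evolution of quadruplet-decoding tRNAs, where it provides a luminescence readout of suppression efficiency.
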