Addgene plasmid #134793: pED1a89
Purpose: Luciferase reporter for quadruplet codon CGGC
Depositing lab: Ahmed Badran. Depositing organization: Broad Institute. Publication: Multiplex suppression of four quadruplet codons via tRNA directed evolution. DeBenedictis EA, Carver GD, Chung CZ, Soll D, Badran AH. Nat Commun. 2021 Sep 29;12(1):5706. doi: 10.1038/s41467-021-25948-y. PubMed 34588441.
Backbone
  Vector backbone: KanR SC101
  Backbone size w/o insert (bp): 3330
  Total vector size (bp): 5455
  Modifications to backbone: RepA-E93R mutation; copy # ~270 copies/cell.
  Vector type: Bacterial Expression, Luciferase, Synthetic Biology
Growth in bacteria
  Bacterial resistance: Kanamycin, 50 μg/mL
  Growth temperature: 37°C
  Growth strain: DH5alpha
  Copy number: High Copy
Gene/Insert
  Gene/Insert name: luxAB-357-CGGC
  Insert size (bp): 2125
  Mutation: 357-CGGC
Terms and licenses: Academic/Nonprofit Terms; Industry Terms: Not Available to Industry
Depositor comments: Genes luxCDE are also required to generate the luciferase substrate. These can be provided by the host strain, or on another plasmid. For example, E coli S2060s (Addgene Bacterial strain #105064), encode luxCDE.
How to cite: pED1a89 was a gift from Ahmed Badran (Addgene plasmid # 134793 ; http://n2t.net/addgene:134793 ; RRID:Addgene_134793)
